Addgene plasmid #182926: pDEST-cDNA5-FRT/TO-3*Flag-APEX2 C-term
Purpose: (Empty Backbone) Express FLAG epitope and APEX2-tagged fusion protein in mammalian cells.
Depositing lab: Benjamin Blencowe. Depositing organization: University of Toronto. Publication: Systematic mapping of nuclear domain-associated transcripts reveals speckles and lamina as hubs of functionally distinct retained introns. Barutcu AR, Wu M, Braunschweig U, Dyakov BJA, Luo Z, Turner KM, Durbic T, Lin ZY, Weatheritt RJ, Maass PG, Gingras AC, Blencowe BJ. Mol Cell. 2022 Mar 3;82(5):1035-1052.e9. doi: 10.1016/j.molcel.2021.12.010. Epub 2022 Feb 18. PubMed 35182477.
Backbone
  Vector backbone: pCDNA5/FRT/TO
  Backbone manufacturer: Thermofisher
  Backbone size (bp): 7603
  Modifications to backbone: Backbone of APEX2 expressing vector, APEX2 was amplified from the mito-V5-APEX2 plasmid (Addgene # 72480) (Fazal et al., 2019), and inserted into pcDNA5/FRT/TO-FLAG using the Gibson Assembly Cloning kit (NEB).
  Vector type: Mammalian Expression
  Promoter: CMV
  Selectable markers: Hygromycin ; selection after stably integrated into Flp-in cells
  Tag / fusion protein: APEX2 and FLAG (C terminal on insert)
Growth in bacteria
  Bacterial resistance: Chloramphenicol and Ampicillin, 25 & 100 μg/mL
  Growth temperature: 37°C
  Growth strain: ccdB Survival
  Copy number: Unknown
Gene/Insert
  Cloning method: Gateway Cloning
Resource information
  A portion of this plasmid was derived from a plasmid made by: APEX2 was amplified from the mito-V5-APEX2 plasmid (Addgene # 72480) (Fazal et al., 2019) provided by Alice Ting's lab.
Terms and licenses: Academic/Nonprofit Terms; Industry Terms: Not Available to Industry
How to cite: pDEST-cDNA5-FRT/TO-3*Flag-APEX2 C-term was a gift from Benjamin Blencowe (Addgene plasmid # 182926 ; http://n2t.net/addgene:182926 ; RRID:Addgene_182926)
