[The description below was written by a language model from this plasmid's Addgene catalogue record and pLannotate feature annotations shown in this document.]
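Description:
pDEST-cDNA5-FRT/TO-3*Flag-APEX2 C-term is an empty Gateway destination vector built on the pcDNA5/FRT/TO mammalian expression backbone (7,603 bp). It is designed to fuse a gene of interest to a C-terminal APEX2 peroxidase and 3xFLAG epitope. In bacteria it replicates from a high-copy ColE1/pUC-type origin and carries an ampicillin resistance gene. The Gateway cassette adds chloramphenicol resistance and the ccdB toxin gene, so the unrecombined vector is propagated in a ccdB-tolerant strain under dual ampicillin and chloramphenicol selection.

Expression is driven by the CMV enhancer and promoter followed by tet operator sequences, which the automated annotation picks up as short fragments of tet-responsive promoters. This is the "TO" arrangement, which makes transcription tetracycline- or doxycycline-inducible in cells that express the Tet repressor. Downstream lies the attR1–CmR–ccdB–attR2 cassette. An LR recombination with an entry clone replaces this cassette with the open reading frame, and ccdB counterselects against unrecombined plasmid. The introduced gene is intended to read through attR2 into APEX2 and then 3xFLAG, with transcripts terminated by the bGH polyadenylation signal. According to the record, APEX2 was amplified from a mito-V5-APEX2 plasmid and inserted by Gibson assembly.

An FRT site sits directly upstream of a hygromycin resistance coding sequence with an SV40 poly(A) signal, and no full promoter is annotated in front of it. Flp-mediated integration into the genomic FRT locus of Flp-In host cells therefore yields hygromycin-selectable, single-site stable lines. The vector serves to generate inducible APEX2 fusion proteins for proximity labelling. The associated publication used this approach to map transcripts associated with nuclear domains such as speckles and the lamina.
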