Features (pLannotate 1.2.2; 29 found; start..end, strand, type, name):
     28..80      -  misc_feature   bom (fragment): basis of mobility region from pBR322
    235..614     +  enhancer       CMV enhancer: human cytomegalovirus immediate early enhancer
    615..818     +  promoter       CMV promoter: human cytomegalovirus (CMV) immediate early promoter
    820..839     +  promoter       PLtetO-1 promoter (fragment): modified phage lambda PL promoter with tet operator sites (Lutz and Bujard, 1997)
    841..860     +  promoter       PLtetO-1 promoter (fragment): modified phage lambda PL promoter with tet operator sites (Lutz and Bujard, 1997)
    868..901     +  promoter       TRE3GV promoter (fragment): 3rd-generation Tet-responsive promoter that can be activated by binding of Tet-On® 3G, optimized for retroviral and lentiviral vectors
    987..1111    +  protein_bind   attR1: mutant version of attR; recombination site for the Gateway® LR reaction LR Clonase™
   1136..1166    +  promoter       lac UV5 promoter: E. coli lac promoter with an "up" mutation
   1190..1219    +  promoter       cat promoter (fragment): promoter of the E. coli cat gene encoding chloramphenicol acetyltransferase
   1220..1879    +  CDS            CmR: chloramphenicol acetyltransferase; cat; confers resistance to chloramphenicol
   2058..2216    +  CDS            ccdA (fragment): CCDA_ECO57 - Also known as H, letA. Experimental evidence at protein level: Swiss-Prot protein existence level 1. Antitoxin component of a type II toxin-antitoxin (TA) system which inhibits the post-segregational killing (PSK) of plasmid-free cells, also referred to as a plasmid addiction system. Binds to and blocks the activity of CcdB; will also remove bound CcdB protein from the CcdB-GyrA complex by forming a CcdA-CcdB complex, a process termed rejuvenation. Functions as a transcriptional corepressor for the ccdAB operon, repression also requires CcdB (By similarity). From Escherichia coli
   2221..2523    +  CDS            ccdB: CCDB_ECOLI - Also known as G, letB, letD. Experimental evidence at protein level: Swiss-Prot protein existence level 1. Toxic component of a type II toxin-antitoxin (TA) system, functioning in plasmid maintainence. Responsible for the post- segregational killing (PSK) of plasmid-free cells, also referred to as a plasmid addiction system. Half-life of over 2 hours. Cell killing by CcdB is accompanied by filamentation, defects in chromosome and plasmid segregation, defects in cell division, formation of anucleate cells, decreased DNA synthesis and plasmid loss. Interferes with the activity of DN
   2567..2691    -  protein_bind   attR2: mutant version of attR; recombination site for the Gateway® LR reaction LR Clonase™
   2702..3448    +  CDS            APEX2: soybean ascorbate peroxidase, engineered to serve as a monomeric tag for electron microscopy and live-cell proteomics (Lam et al., 2015) more active than the original APEX due to the A134P mutation
   3449..3514    +  CDS            3xFLAG: three tandem FLAG® epitope tags, followed by an enterokinase cleavage site
   3561..3785    +  polyA_signal   bGH poly(A) signal: bovine growth hormone polyadenylation signal
   3789..3810    +  promoter       SV40 promoter (fragment): SV40 enhancer and early promoter
   3831..4064    +  rep_origin     f1 ori (fragment) (sequence partly withheld): f1 bacteriophage origin of replication; arrow indicates direction of (+) strand synthesis
   4069..4116    +  protein_bind   FRT: FLP-mediated recombination occurs in the 8-bp core sequence TCTAGAAA (Turan and Bode, 2011). FLP recombinase from the Saccharomyces cerevisiae 2μ plasmid
   4124..5146    +  CDS            HygR: hygromycin B phosphotransferase confers resistance to hygromycin
   5156..5281    +  CDS            ble (fragment): BLE_KLEPN - Experimental evidence at protein level: Swiss-Prot protein existence level 1. Binding protein with a strong affinity to the bleomycin family of antibiotics. Binds to CL990; an antimitotic-antibiotic compound. From Klebsiella pneumoniae.
   5276..5397    +  polyA_signal   SV40 poly(A) signal: SV40 polyadenylation signal
   5470..5486    -  protein_bind   lac operator: The lac repressor binds to the lac operator to inhibit transcription in E. coli. This inhibition can be relieved by adding lactose or isopropyl-β-D-thiogalactopyranoside (IPTG). lac repressor encoded by lacI
   5494..5524    -  promoter       lac promoter: promoter for the E. coli lac operon
   5539..5560    -  protein_bind   CAP binding site: CAP binding activates transcription in the presence of cAMP. E. coli catabolite activator protein
   5573..5665    -  CDS            lacI (fragment): lac repressor; lacI; The lac repressor binds to the lac operator to inhibit transcription in E. coli. This inhibition can be relieved by adding lactose or isopropyl-β-D-thiogalactopyranoside (IPTG).
   5848..6436    -  rep_origin     ori: high-copy-number ColE1/pMB1/pBR322/pUC origin of replication
   6607..7467    -  CDS            AmpR: β-lactamase; bla; confers resistance to ampicillin, carbenicillin, and related antibiotics
   7468..7572    -  promoter       AmpR promoter: bla
>Addgene plasmid #182926 | pDEST-cDNA5-FRT/TO-3*Flag-APEX2 C-term | addgene full sequence | sequence record 368136 | Addgene NGS Result
GACGGATCGGGAGATCTCCCGATCCCCTATGGTGCACTCTCAGTACAATCTGCTCTGATGCCGCATAGTT
AAGCCAGTATCTGCTCCCTGCTTGTGTGTTGGAGGTCGCTGAGTAGTGCGCGAGCAAAATTTAAGCTACA
ACAAGGCAAGGCTTGACCGACAATTGCATGAAGAATCTGCTTAGGGTTAGGCGTTTTGCGCTGCTTCGCG
ATGTACGGGCCAGATATACGCGTTGACATTGATTATTGACTAGTTATTAATAGTAATCAATTACGGGGTC
ATTAGTTCATAGCCCATATATGGAGTTCCGCGTTACATAACTTACGGTAAATGGCCCGCCTGGCTGACCG
CCCAACGACCCCCGCCCATTGACGTCAATAATGACGTATGTTCCCATAGTAACGCCAATAGGGACTTTCC
ATTGACGTCAATGGGTGGAGTATTTACGGTAAACTGCCCACTTGGCAGTACATCAAGTGTATCATATGCC
AAGTACGCCCCCTATTGACGTCAATGACGGTAAATGGCCCGCCTGGCATTATGCCCAGTACATGACCTTA
TGGGACTTTCCTACTTGGCAGTACATCTACGTATTAGTCATCGCTATTACCATGGTGATGCGGTTTTGGC
AGTACATCAATGGGCGTGGATAGCGGTTTGACTCACGGGGATTTCCAAGTCTCCACCCCATTGACGTCAA
TGGGAGTTTGTTTTGGCACCAAAATCAACGGGACTTTCCAAAATGTCGTAACAACTCCGCCCCATTGACG
CAAATGGGCGGTAGGCGTGTACGGTGGGAGGTCTATATAAGCAGAGCTCTCCCTATCAGTGATAGAGATC
TCCCTATCAGTGATAGAGATCGTCGACGAGCTCGTTTAGTGAACCGTCAGATCGCCTGGAGACGCCATCC
ACGCTGTTTTGACCTCCATAGAAGACACCGGGACCGATCCAGCCTCCGGACTCTAGCGTTTAAACTTAAG
CTTTAGACAAGTTTGTACAAAAAAGCTGAACGAGAAACGTAAAATGATATAAATATCAATATATTAAATT
AGATTTTGCATAAAAAACAGACTACATAATACTGTAAAACACAACATATCCAGTCACTATGGCGGCCGCA
TTAGGCACCCCAGGCTTTACACTTTATGCTTCCGGCTCGTATAATGTGTGGATTTTGAGTTAGGATCCGT
CGAGATTTTCAGGAGCTAAGGAAGCTAAAATGGAGAAAAAAATCACTGGATATACCACCGTTGATATATC
CCAATGGCATCGTAAAGAACATTTTGAGGCATTTCAGTCAGTTGCTCAATGTACCTATAACCAGACCGTT
CAGCTGGATATTACGGCCTTTTTAAAGACCGTAAAGAAAAATAAGCACAAGTTTTATCCGGCCTTTATTC
ACATTCTTGCCCGCCTGATGAATGCTCATCCGGAATTCCGTATGGCAATGAAAGACGGTGAGCTGGTGAT
ATGGGATAGTGTTCACCCTTGTTACACCGTTTTCCATGAGCAAACTGAAACGTTTTCATCGCTCTGGAGT
GAATACCACGACGATTTCCGGCAGTTTCTACACATATATTCGCAAGATGTGGCGTGTTACGGTGAAAACC
TGGCCTATTTCCCTAAAGGGTTTATTGAGAATATGTTTTTCGTCTCAGCCAATCCCTGGGTGAGTTTCAC
CAGTTTTGATTTAAACGTGGCCAATATGGACAACTTCTTCGCCCCCGTTTTCACCATGGGCAAATATTAT
ACGCAAGGCGACAAGGTGCTGATGCCGCTGGCGATTCAGGTTCATCATGCCGTTTGTGATGGCTTCCATG
TCGGCAGAATGCTTAATGAATTACAACAGTACTGCGATGAGTGGCAGGGCGGGGCGTAAAGATCTGGATC
CGGCTTACTAAAAGCCAGATAACAGTATGCGTATTTGCGCGCTGATTTTTGCGGTATAAGAATATATACT
GATATGTATACCCGAAGTATGTCAAAAAGAGGTATGCTATGAAGCAGCGTATTACAGTGACAGTTGACAG
CGACAGCTATCAGTTGCTCAAGGCATATATGATGTCAATATCTCCGGTCTGGTAAGCACAACCATGCAGA
ATGAAGCCCGTCGTCTGCGTGCCGAACGCTGGAAAGCGGAAAATCAGGAAGGGATGGCTGAGGTCGCCCG
GTTTATTGAAATGAACGGCTCTTTTGCTGACGAGAACAGGGGCTGGTGAAATGCAGTTTAAGGTTTACAC
CTATAAAAGAGAGAGCCGTTATCGTCTGTTTGTGGATGTACAGAGTGATATTATTGACACGCCCGGGCGA
CGGATGGTGATCCCCCTGGCCAGTGCACGTCTGCTGTCAGATAAAGTCTCCCGTGAACTTTACCCGGTGG
TGCATATCGGGGATGAAAGCTGGCGCATGATGACCACCGATATGGCCAGTGTGCCGGTCTCCGTTATCGG
GGAAGAAGTGGCTGATCTCAGCCACCGCGAAAATGACATCAAAAACGCCATTAACCTGATGTTCTGGGGA
ATATAAATGTCAGGCTCCCTTATACACAGCCAGTCTGCAGGTCGACCATAGTGACTGGATATGTTGTGTT
TTACAGTATTATGTAGTCTGTTTTTTATGCAAAATCTAATTTAATATATTGATATTTATATCATTTTACG
TTTCTCGTTCAGCTTTCTTGTACAAAGTGGTTGATTCTAGAGGAAAGTCTTACCCAACTGTGAGTGCTGA
TTACCAGGACGCCGTTGAGAAGGCGAAGAAGAAGCTCAGAGGCTTCATCGCTGAGAAGAGATGCGCTCCT
CTAATGCTCCGTTTGGCATTCCACTCTGCTGGAACCTTTGACAAGGGCACGAAGACCGGTGGACCCTTCG
GAACCATCAAGCACCCTGCCGAACTGGCTCACAGCGCTAACAACGGTCTTGACATCGCTGTTAGGCTTTT
GGAGCCACTCAAGGCGGAGTTCCCTATTTTGAGCTACGCCGATTTCTACCAGTTGGCTGGCGTTGTTGCC
GTTGAGGTCACGGGTGGACCTAAGGTTCCATTCCACCCTGGAAGAGAGGACAAGCCTGAGCCACCACCAG
AGGGTCGCTTGCCTGATCCCACTAAGGGTTCTGACCATTTGAGAGATGTGTTTGGCAAAGCTATGGGGCT
TACTGACCAAGATATCGTTGCTCTATCTGGGGGTCACACTATTGGAGCTGCACACAAGGAGCGTTCTGGA
TTTGAGGGTCCCTGGACCTCTAATCCTCTTATTTTCGACAACTCATACTTCACGGAGTTGTTGAGTGGTG
AGAAGGAAGGTCTCCTTCAGCTACCTTCTGACAAGGCTCTTTTGTCTGACCCTGTATTCCGCCCTCTCGT
TGATAAATATGCAGCGGACGAAGATGCCTTCTTTGCTGATTACGCTGAGGCTCACCAAAAGCTTTCCGAG
CTTGGGTTTGCTGATGCCGACTACAAAGACCATGACGGTGATTATAAAGATCATGACATCGATTACAAGG
ATGACGATGACAAGTAACTCGAGTCTAGAGGGCCCGTTTAAACCCGCTGATCAGCCTCGACTGTGCCTTC
TAGTTGCCAGCCATCTGTTGTTTGCCCCTCCCCCGTGCCTTCCTTGACCCTGGAAGGTGCCACTCCCACT
GTCCTTTCCTAATAAAATGAGGAAATTGCATCGCATTGTCTGAGTAGGTGTCATTCTATTCTGGGGGGTG
GGGTGGGGCAGGACAGCAAGGGGGAGGATTGGGAAGACAATAGCAGGCATGCTGGGGATGCGGTGGGCTC
TATGGCTTCTGAGGCGGAAAGAACCAGCTGGGGCTCTAGGGGGTATCCCC
[124 nt withheld, positions 3831-3954]
C
[91 nt withheld, positions 3956-4046]
AGGGTGATGGTTCACGTACCTAGAAGTTCCTATTCCGAAGTTCCTATTCTCTAGAAAGTATAGGAACTTC
CTTGGCCAAAAAGCCTGAACTCACCGCGACGTCTGTCGAGAAGTTTCTGATCGAAAAGTTCGACAGCGTC
TCCGACCTGATGCAGCTCTCGGAGGGCGAAGAATCTCGTGCTTTCAGCTTCGATGTAGGAGGGCGTGGAT
ATGTCCTGCGGGTAAATAGCTGCGCCGATGGTTTCTACAAAGATCGTTATGTTTATCGGCACTTTGCATC
GGCCGCGCTCCCGATTCCGGAAGTGCTTGACATTGGGGAGTTCAGCGAGAGCCTGACCTATTGCATCTCC
CGCCGTGCACAGGGTGTCACGTTGCAAGACCTGCCTGAAACCGAACTGCCCGCTGTTCTGCAGCCGGTCG
CGGAGGCCATGGATGCGATCGCTGCGGCCGATCTTAGCCAGACGAGCGGGTTCGGCCCATTCGGACCGCA
AGGAATCGGTCAATACACTACATGGCGTGATTTCATATGCGCGATTGCTGATCCCCATGTGTATCACTGG
CAAACTGTGATGGACGACACCGTCAGTGCGTCCGTCGCGCAGGCTCTCGATGAGCTGATGCTTTGGGCCG
AGGACTGCCCCGAAGTCCGGCACCTCGTGCACGCGGATTTCGGCTCCAACAATGTCCTGACGGACAATGG
CCGCATAACAGCGGTCATTGACTGGAGCGAGGCGATGTTCGGGGATTCCCAATACGAGGTCGCCAACATC
TTCTTCTGGAGGCCGTGGTTGGCTTGTATGGAGCAGCAGACGCGCTACTTCGAGCGGAGGCATCCGGAGC
TTGCAGGATCGCCGCGGCTCCGGGCGTATATGCTCCGCATTGGTCTTGACCAACTCTATCAGAGCTTGGT
TGACGGCAATTTCGATGATGCAGCTTGGGCGCAGGGTCGATGCGACGCAATCGTCCGATCCGGAGCCGGG
ACTGTCGGGCGTACACAAATCGCCCGCAGAAGCGCGGCCGTCTGGACCGATGGCTGTGTAGAAGTACTCG
CCGATAGTGGAAACCGACGCCCCAGCACTCGTCCGAGGGCAAAGGAATAGCACGTACTACGAGATTTCGA
TTCCACCGCCGCCTTCTATGAAAGGTTGGGCTTCGGAATCGTTTTCCGGGACGCCGGCTGGATGATCCTC
CAGCGCGGGGATCTCATGCTGGAGTTCTTCGCCCACCCCAACTTGTTTATTGCAGCTTATAATGGTTACA
AATAAAGCAATAGCATCACAAATTTCACAAATAAAGCATTTTTTTCACTGCATTCTAGTTGTGGTTTGTC
CAAACTCATCAATGTATCTTATCATGTCTGTATACCGTCGACCTCTAGCTAGAGCTTGGCGTAATCATGG
TCATAGCTGTTTCCTGTGTGAAATTGTTATCCGCTCACAATTCCACACAACATACGAGCCGGAAGCATAA
AGTGTAAAGCCTGGGGTGCCTAATGAGTGAGCTAACTCACATTAATTGCGTTGCGCTCACTGCCCGCTTT
CCAGTCGGGAAACCTGTCGTGCCAGCTGCATTAATGAATCGGCCAACGCGCGGGGAGAGGCGGTTTGCGT
ATTGGGCGCTCTTCCGCTTCCTCGCTCACTGACTCGCTGCGCTCGGTCGTTCGGCTGCGGCGAGCGGTAT
CAGCTCACTCAAAGGCGGTAATACGGTTATCCACAGAATCAGGGGATAACGCAGGAAAGAACATGTGAGC
AAAAGGCCAGCAAAAGGCCAGGAACCGTAAAAAGGCCGCGTTGCTGGCGTTTTTCCATAGGCTCCGCCCC
CCTGACGAGCATCACAAAAATCGACGCTCAAGTCAGAGGTGGCGAAACCCGACAGGACTATAAAGATACC
AGGCGTTTCCCCCTGGAAGCTCCCTCGTGCGCTCTCCTGTTCCGACCCTGCCGCTTACCGGATACCTGTC
CGCCTTTCTCCCTTCGGGAAGCGTGGCGCTTTCTCATAGCTCACGCTGTAGGTATCTCAGTTCGGTGTAG
GTCGTTCGCTCCAAGCTGGGCTGTGTGCACGAACCCCCCGTTCAGCCCGACCGCTGCGCCTTATCCGGTA
ACTATCGTCTTGAGTCCAACCCGGTAAGACACGACTTATCGCCACTGGCAGCAGCCACTGGTAACAGGAT
TAGCAGAGCGAGGTATGTAGGCGGTGCTACAGAGTTCTTGAAGTGGTGGCCTAACTACGGCTACACTAGA
AGAACAGTATTTGGTATCTGCGCTCTGCTGAAGCCAGTTACCTTCGGAAAAAGAGTTGGTAGCTCTTGAT
CCGGCAAACAAACCACCGCTGGTAGCGGTGGTTTTTTTGTTTGCAAGCAGCAGATTACGCGCAGAAAAAA
AGGATCTCAAGAAGATCCTTTGATCTTTTCTACGGGGTCTGACGCTCAGTGGAACGAAAACTCACGTTAA
GGGATTTTGGTCATGAGATTATCAAAAAGGATCTTCACCTAGATCCTTTTAAATTAAAAATGAAGTTTTA
AATCAATCTAAAGTATATATGAGTAAACTTGGTCTGACAGTTACCAATGCTTAATCAGTGAGGCACCTAT
CTCAGCGATCTGTCTATTTCGTTCATCCATAGTTGCCTGACTCCCCGTCGTGTAGATAACTACGATACGG
GAGGGCTTACCATCTGGCCCCAGTGCTGCAATGATACCGCGAGACCCACGCTCACCGGCTCCAGATTTAT
CAGCAATAAACCAGCCAGCCGGAAGGGCCGAGCGCAGAAGTGGTCCTGCAACTTTATCCGCCTCCATCCA
GTCTATTAATTGTTGCCGGGAAGCTAGAGTAAGTAGTTCGCCAGTTAATAGTTTGCGCAACGTTGTTGCC
ATTGCTACAGGCATCGTGGTGTCACGCTCGTCGTTTGGTATGGCTTCATTCAGCTCCGGTTCCCAACGAT
CAAGGCGAGTTACATGATCCCCCATGTTGTGCAAAAAAGCGGTTAGCTCCTTCGGTCCTCCGATCGTTGT
CAGAAGTAAGTTGGCCGCAGTGTTATCACTCATGGTTATGGCAGCACTGCATAATTCTCTTACTGTCATG
CCATCCGTAAGATGCTTTTCTGTGACTGGTGAGTACTCAACCAAGTCATTCTGAGAATAGTGTATGCGGC
GACCGAGTTGCTCTTGCCCGGCGTCAATACGGGATAATACCGCGCCACATAGCAGAACTTTAAAAGTGCT
CATCATTGGAAAACGTTCTTCGGGGCGAAAACTCTCAAGGATCTTACCGCTGTTGAGATCCAGTTCGATG
TAACCCACTCGTGCACCCAACTGATCTTCAGCATCTTTTACTTTCACCAGCGTTTCTGGGTGAGCAAAAA
CAGGAAGGCAAAATGCCGCAAAAAAGGGAATAAGGGCGACACGGAAATGTTGAATACTCATACTCTTCCT
TTTTCAATATTATTGAAGCATTTATCAGGGTTATTGTCTCATGAGCGGATACATATTTGAATGTATTTAG
AAAAATAAACAAATAGGGGTTCCGCGCACATTTCCCCGAAAAGTGCCACCTGACGTC
